>Addgene plasmid #154018 | LiOn-CMV∞Cre | addgene full sequence | sequence record 308116 | Addgene NGS Result
CGTTACATAACTTACGGTAAATGGCCCGCCTGGCTGACCGCCCAACGACCCCCGCCCATTGACGTCAATA
ATGACGTATGTTCCCATAGTAACGCCAATAGGGACTTTCCATTGACGTCAATGGGTGGAGTATTTACGGT
AAACTGCCCACTTGGCAGTACATCAAGTGTATCATATGCCAAGTACGCCCCCTATTGACGTCAATGACGG
TAAATGGCCCGCCTGGCATTATGCCCAGTACATGACCTTATGGGACTTTCCTACTTGGCAGTACATCTAC
GTATTAGTCATCGCTATTACCATGCACGTGGTGATGCGGTTTTGGCAGTACATCAATGGGCGTGGATAGC
GGTTTGACTCACGGGGATTTCCAAGTCTCCACCCCATTGACGTCAATGGGAGTTTGTTTTGGCACCAAAA
TCAACGGGACTTTCCAAAATGTCGTAACAACTCCGCCCCATTGACGCAAATGGGCGGTAGGCGTGTACGG
TGGGAGGTCTATATAAGCAGAGCTCGAATTCGGATTTAAATCGTTTAAACCACCATGGTGCCCAAGAAGA
AGAGGAAAGTCTCCAACCTGCTGACTGTGCACCAAAACCTGCCTGCCCTCCCTGTGGATGCCACCTCTGA
TGAAGTCAGGAAGAACCTGATGGACATGTTCAGGGACAGGCAGGCCTTCTCTGAACACACCTGGAAGATG
CTCCTGTCTGTGTGCAGATCCTGGGCTGCCTGGTGCAAGCTGAACAACAGGAAATGGTTCCCTGCTGAAC
CTGAGGATGTGAGGGACTACCTCCTGTACCTGCAAGCCAGAGGCCTGGCTGTGAAGACCATCCAACAGCA
CCTGGGCCAGCTTAACCCTAGAAAGATAGTCTGCGTAAAATTGACGCATGCATTAAGCCATGGCTTCCCG
CCGGCGGTGGCGGCGCAGGATGATGGCACGCTGCCCATGTCTTGTGCCCAGGAGAGCGGGATGGACCGTC
ACCCTGCAGCCTGTGCTTCTGCTAGGATCAATGTGTAGGCGGCCGCGATCATAATCAGCCATACCACATT
TGTAGAGGTTTTACTTGCTTTAAAAAACCTCCCACACCTCCCCCTGAACCTGAAACATAAAATGAATGCA
ATTGTTGTTGTTAACTTGTTTATTGCAGCTTATAATGGTTACAAATAAAGCAATAGCATCACAAATTTCA
CAAATAAAGCATTTTTTTCACTGCATTCTAGTTGTGGTTTGTCCAAACTCATCAATGTATCTTATCGCGA
GGATCCCTACTTGTCGTCATCGTCTTTGTAGTCGTCCCCATCCTCGAGCAGCCTCACCATGGCCCCAGTC
TCAGAGTCCAGGTTTCTGATGTAGTTCATCACTATGTTCACATTGGTCCAGCCACCAGCCTGCATGATTT
CAGGGATGGACACACCAGCCCTGGCCATGTCCCTGGCAGCACCCACTCTGGCAGAGTGGCCAGACCAGGC
CAGGTATCTCTGCCCAGAGTCATCCTTGGCACCATAGATCAGGCGGTGGGTGGCCTCAAAGATCCCTTCC
AGGGCCCGGGTGGACAGTTGGGAGGTGGCAGAAGGGGCAGCCACACCATTCTTTCTGACCCGGCAGAACA
GGTAGTTGTTGGGGTCATCAGCCACACCAGACACAGAGATCCATCTCTCCACCAGCTTGGTAACCCCCAG
GGACAGGGCCTTCTCCACACCAGCTGTGGACACCAGGGTCTTGGTCCTGCCAATGTGGATCAGCATTCTC
CCACCATCGGTGCGGGAGATGTCCTTCACTCTGATTCTGGCAATTTCGGCAATGCGCAGCAGGGTGTTGT
AGGCAATGCCCAGGAAGGCCAGGTTCCTGATGTCCTGGCATCTGTCAGAGTTCTCCATCAGGGATCTGAC
TTGGTCAAAGTCAGTGCGTTCAAAGGCCAGGGCCTGCTTGGCTCTCTCCCCAGCATCCACATTCTCCTTT
CTGATTCTCCTCATCACCAGGGACACAGCATTGGAGTCAGAAGGGCGAGGCAGGCCAGATCTCCTGTGCA
GCATGTTAACCCTAGAAAGATAATCATATTGTGACGTACGTTAAAGATAATCATGCGTAAAATTGACGCA
TGTCAGCTACTTAACTAGTCCCAGCATGCCTGCTATTGTCTTCCCAATCCTCCCCCTTGCTGTCCTGCCC
CACCCCACCCCCCAGAATAGAATGACACCTACTCAGACAATGCGATGCAATTTCCTCATTTTATTAGGAA
AGGACAGTGGGAGTGGCACCTTCCAGGGTCAAGGAAGGCACGGGGGAGGGGCAAACAACAGATGGCTGGC
AACTAGAAGGCACAGACCGGTAATTGATATCGGAAAGAACATGTGAGCAAAAGGCCAGCAAAAGGCCAGG
AACCGTAAAAAGGCCGCGTTGCTGGCGTTTTTCCATAGGCTCCGCCCCCCTGACGAGCATCACAAAAATC
GACGCTCAAGTCAGAGGTGGCGAAACCCGACAGGACTATAAAGATACCAGGCGTTTCCCCCTGGAAGCTC
CCTCGTGCGCTCTCCTGTTCCGACCCTGCCGCTTACCGGATACCTGTCCGCCTTTCTCCCTTCGGGAAGC
GTGGCGCTTTCTCATAGCTCACGCTGTAGGTATCTCAGTTCGGTGTAGGTCGTTCGCTCCAAGCTGGGCT
GTGTGCACGAACCCCCCGTTCAGCCCGACCGCTGCGCCTTATCCGGTAACTATCGTCTTGAGTCCAACCC
GGTAAGACACGACTTATCGCCACTGGCAGCAGCCACTGGTAACAGGATTAGCAGAGCGAGGTATGTAGGC
GGTGCTACAGAGTTCTTGAAGTGGTGGCCTAACTACGGCTACACTAGAAGAACAGTATTTGGTATCTGCG
CTCTGCTGAAGCCAGTTACCTTCGGAAAAAGAGTTGGTAGCTCTTGATCCGGCAAACAAACCACCGCTGG
TAGCGGTGGTTTTTTTGTTTGCAAGCAGCAGATTACGCGCAGAAAAAAAGGATCTCAAGAAGATCCTTTG
ATCTTTTCTACGGGGTCTGACGCTCAGTGGAACGAAAACTCACGTTAAGGGATTTTGGTCATGAGATTAT
CAAAAAGGATCTTCACCTAGATCCTTTTAAATTAAAAATGAAGTTTTAAATCAATCTAAAGTATATATGA
GTAAACTTGGTCTGACAGTTACCAATGCTTAATCAGTGAGGCACCTATCTCAGCGATCTGTCTATTTCGT
TCATCCATAGTTGCCTGACTCCCCGTCGTGTAGATAACTACGATACGGGAGGGCTTACCATCTGGCCCCA
GTGCTGCAATGATACCGCGAGACCCACGCTCACCGGCTCCAGATTTATCAGCAATAAACCAGCCAGCCGG
AAGGGCCGAGCGCAGAAGTGGTCCTGCAACTTTATCCGCCTCCATCCAGTCTATTAATTGTTGCCGGGAA
GCTAGAGTAAGTAGTTCGCCAGTTAATAGTTTGCGCAACGTTGTTGCCATTGCTACAGGCATCGTGGTGT
CACGCTCGTCGTTTGGTATGGCTTCATTCAGCTCCGGTTCCCAACGATCAAGGCGAGTTACATGATCCCC
CATGTTGTGCAAAAAAGCGGTTAGCTCCTTCGGTCCTCCGATCGTTGTCAGAAGTAAGTTGGCCGCAGTG
TTATCACTCATGGTTATGGCAGCACTGCATAATTCTCTTACTGTCATGCCATCCGTAAGATGCTTTTCTG
TGACTGGTGAGTACTCAACCAAGTCATTCTGAGAATAGTGTATGCGGCGACCGAGTTGCTCTTGCCCGGC
GTCAATACGGGATAATACCGCGCCACATAGCAGAACTTTAAAAGTGCTCATCATTGGAAAACGTTCTTCG
GGGCGAAAACTCTCAAGGATCTTACCGCTGTTGAGATCCAGTTCGATGTAACCCACTCGTGCACCCAACT
GATCTTCAGCATCTTTTACTTTCACCAGCGTTTCTGGGTGAGCAAAAACAGGAAGGCAAAATGCCGCAAA
AAAGGGAATAAGGGCGACACGGAAATGTTGAATACTCATACTCTTCCTTTTTCAATATTATTGAAGCATT
TATCAGGGTTATTGTCTCATGAGCGGATACATATTTGAATGTATTTAGAAAAATAAACAAATAGGGGTTC
CGCGCACATTTCCCCGAAAAGTGCCACCTGACGTCCCAATGATATCGGATTTAAATCCAAGCTTGCCGTC
GAC
Features (pLannotate 1.2.2; 11 found; start..end, strand, type, name):
      1..304     +  enhancer       CMV enhancer: human cytomegalovirus immediate early enhancer
    311..514     +  promoter       CMV promoter: human cytomegalovirus (CMV) immediate early promoter
    572..856     +  CDS            cre (fragment): RECR_BPP1 - Experimental evidence at protein level: Swiss-Prot protein existence level 1. Catalyzes site-specific recombination between two 34-base- pair LOXP sites. Its role is to maintain the phage genome as a monomeric unit-copy plasmid in the lysogenic state. From Escherichia phage P1 (Bacteriophage P1).
    896..1018    +  CDS            d1EGFP (fragment): EGFP destabilized by fusion to a mutated version of residues 422-461 of mouse ornithine decarboxylase, giving an in vivo half-life of ~1 hour mammalian codon-optimized
   1027..1110    +  CDS            large T antigen (fragment): large T antigen from SV40 (simian virus 40)
   1133..1254    +  polyA_signal   SV40 poly(A) signal: SV40 polyadenylation signal
   1294..2052    -  CDS            cre (fragment): RECR_BPP1 - Experimental evidence at protein level: Swiss-Prot protein existence level 1. Catalyzes site-specific recombination between two 34-base- pair LOXP sites. Its role is to maintain the phage genome as a monomeric unit-copy plasmid in the lysogenic state. From Escherichia phage P1 (Bacteriophage P1).
   2214..2325    -  polyA_signal   bGH poly(A) signal: bovine growth hormone polyadenylation signal
   2410..2998    -  rep_origin     ori: high-copy-number ColE1/pMB1/pBR322/pUC origin of replication
   3169..4029    -  CDS            AmpR: β-lactamase; bla; confers resistance to ampicillin, carbenicillin, and related antibiotics
   4030..4134    -  promoter       AmpR promoter: bla
