[The description below was written by a language model from this plasmid's Addgene catalogue record and pLannotate feature annotations shown in this document.]
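Description:
LiOn-CMV∞Cre is a mammalian expression plasmid built on the pUC57 mini backbone and carrying the LiOn integration-coupled translational switch, designed so that functional Cre recombinase is produced only after the piggyBac transposase has acted on the vector. It is propagated in E. coli as a high-copy plasmid through a ColE1/pUC-type origin and is selected with ampicillin via the β-lactamase gene and its native promoter.

The payload, listed as a synthetic Cre-FLAG insert, is driven by the human CMV immediate early enhancer and promoter. The feature table shows that the Cre coding sequence is split. A short 5′ fragment lies directly downstream of the CMV promoter on the forward strand. It is followed by a sequence matching the ornithine decarboxylase-derived degradation domain found in destabilised EGFP, a small SV40 large T antigen fragment and an SV40 polyadenylation signal. The larger remaining portion of Cre sits further along in the opposite orientation, and a bGH polyadenylation signal lies beyond it on the same reverse strand. This layout fits the stated switch logic: in the episomal plasmid the promoter can only yield a truncated, presumably destabilised product. Transposase-mediated rearrangement and genomic integration would then bring the two Cre segments together in frame, ahead of the bGH terminator. The piggyBac terminal repeats and the FLAG tag implied by the catalogue entry were not picked up by the automated annotation, so their positions are not documented here.

The construct restricts Cre activity to cells in which the transgene has integrated, avoiding recombination from transient episomal copies. The associated publication applies the approach to reading out neural stem cell transgenesis.
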