Addgene plasmid #154018: LiOn-CMV∞Cre
Purpose: Vector based on the LiOn integration-coupled translational switch (Kumamoto et al bioRxiv 2019) expressing a functional Cre recombinase from a CMV promoter upon action of the piggyBac transposase
Depositing lab: Jean Livet. Depositing organization: INSERM U968, Institut de la Vision. Publication: Direct Readout of Neural Stem Cell Transgenesis with an Integration-Coupled Gene Expression Switch. Kumamoto T, Maurinot F, Barry-Martinet R, Vaslin C, Vandormael-Pournin S, Le M, Lerat M, Niculescu D, Cohen-Tannoudji M, Rebsam A, Loulier K, Nedelec S, Tozer S, Livet J. Neuron. 2020 Aug 19;107(4):617-630.e6. doi: 10.1016/j.neuron.2020.05.038. Epub 2020 Jun 18. PubMed 32559415.
Backbone
  Vector backbone: pUC57 mini
  Vector type: Mammalian Expression
Growth in bacteria
  Bacterial resistance: Ampicillin, 100 μg/mL
  Growth temperature: 37°C
  Growth strain: DH5alpha
  Copy number: High Copy
Gene/Insert
  Gene/Insert name: Cre-FLAG (alt name: Cre)
  Species: Synthetic
  Promoter: CMV
  Cloning method: Gibson Cloning
  Sequencing primers: 5′ CMV-F
Terms and licenses: Academic/Nonprofit Terms; Industry Terms: Not Available to Industry
How to cite: LiOn-CMV∞Cre was a gift from Jean Livet (Addgene plasmid # 154018 ; http://n2t.net/addgene:154018 ; RRID:Addgene_154018)
